>Addgene plasmid #64222 | pU6-(BbsI)_CBh-Cas9-T2A-mcherry-P2A-Ad4E4orf6 | addgene partial sequence | sequence record 110995 | hU6-F 5'-GAGGGCCTATTTCCCATGATT-3'
TTAATTTGACTGTAAACACAAAGATATTAGTACAAAATACGTGACGTAGAAAGTAATAATTTCTTGGGTA
GTTTGCAGTTTTAAAATTATGTTTTAAAATGGACTATCATATGCTTACCGTAACTTGAAAGTATTTCGAT
TTCTTGGCTTTATATATCTTGTGGAAAGGACGAAACACCGGGTCTTCGAGAAGACCTGTTTTAGAGCTAG
AAATAGCAAGTTAAAATAAGGCTAGTCCGTTATCAACTTGAAAAAGTGGCACCGAGTCGGTGCTTTTTTG
TTTTAGAGCTAGAAATAGCAAGTTAAAATAAGGCTAGTCCGTTTTTAGCGCGTGCGCCAATTCTGCAGAC
AAATGGCTCTAGAGGTACCCGTTACATAACTTACGGTAAATGGCCCGCCTGGCTGACCGCCCAACGACCC
CCGCCCATTGACGTCAATAGTAACGCCAATAGGGACTTTCCATTGACGTCAATGGGTGGAGTATTTACGG
TAAACTGCCCACTTGGCAGTACATCAAGTGTATCATATGCCAAGTACGCCCCCTATTGACGTCAATGACG
GTAAATGGCCCGCCTGGCATTGTGCCCAGTACATGACCTTATGGGACTTTCCTACTTGGCAGTACATCTA
CGTATTA
