>Addgene plasmid #64222 | pU6-(BbsI)_CBh-Cas9-T2A-mcherry-P2A-Ad4E4orf6 | addgene partial sequence | sequence record 114401 | SpCas9-F1 5'-cagcacaagcactacctgga-3'
AGTTCTCCAAGAGAGTGATCCTGGCCGACGCTAATCTGGACAAAGTGCTGTCCGCCTACAACAAGCACCG
GGATAAGCCCATCAGAGAGCAGGCCGAGAATATCATCCACCTGTTTACCCTGACCAATCTGGGAGCCCCT
GCCGCCTTCAAGTACTTTGACACCACCATCGACCGGAAGAGGTACACCAGCACCAAAGAGGTGCTGGACG
CCACCCTGATCCACCAGAGCATCACCGGCCTGTACGAGACACGGATCGACCTGTCTCAGCTGGGAGGCGA
CAAAAGGCCGGCGGCCACGAAAAAGGCCGGCCAGGCAAAAAAGAAAAAGCTTGAGGGCAGAGGAAGTCTG
CTAACATGCGGTGACGTGGAGGAGAATCCCGGCCCTGCTAGCATGGTGAGCAAGGGCGAGGAGGATAACA
TGGCCATCATCAAGGAGTTCATGCGCTTCAAGGTGCACATGGAGGGCTCCGTGAACGGCCACGAGTTCGA
GATCGAGGGCGAGGGCGAGGGCCGCCCCTACGAGGGCACCCAGACCGCCAAGCTGAAGGTGACCAAGGGT
GGCCCCCTGCCCTTCGCCTGGGACATCCTGTCCCCTCAGTTCATGTACGGCTCCAAGGCCTACGTGAAGC
ACCCCGCCGACATCCCCGACTACTTGAAGCTGTCCTT
