>Addgene plasmid #64222 | pU6-(BbsI)_CBh-Cas9-T2A-mcherry-P2A-Ad4E4orf6 | addgene partial sequence | sequence record 155746 | DsRed1-C 5'-AGCTGGACATCACCTCCCACAACG-3'
AGGGCCGCCACTCCACCGGCGGCATGGACGAGCTGTACAAGCTCGAGGCAACAAACTTCTCACTACTCAA
ACAAGCAGGTGACGTGGAGGAGAATCCCGGGCCTCTTAAGATGTCAGGAAATAGTAGCATCATGACTCGC
TCACGCACAAGACTGGCACTGTCAAGGCACCACCCATATCAGCCCCCCGCAACTCTGCCTAGATGCGAGG
AAACAGAGTCTCGGGCTAGTCTGGTGGAAGACCACCCTGTCCTGCCAGACTGCGATACTCTGAGTATGCA
TAACGTGAGCTCCGTCCGCGGACTGCCCTGTTCAGCAGGGTTCACTGTGCTGCAGGAGTTTCCCGTGCCT
TGGGACATGGTCCTGACCCCTGAGGAACTGAGGGTGCTGAAGACATGCATGTCTGTCTGTCTGTGCTGTG
CCAACATTGATCTGTTCTCTAGTCAGCTGATCCACGGAAGAGAGAGGTGGGTCATCCACTGCCATTGTCA
GAATCCCGGGAGTCTGAGATGCATGGCCGGCGGAACAGTGCTGGCTATCTGGTTCAGGAGAATCATTCAG
GGCTGTATGTTTAACCAGCGAGTGATGTGGTACAGGGAGGTGGTCAATCTGCATATGCCAAAAGAAATCA
TGTATATGGGCAGCGTGTTCTGGCGCGGACGACACCTGATCTACATTCGGATCTGGTATGACGGGCATGT
GGGCTCCATTGTCCCCCAGATGTCCTTTGGGTGGTCTACTCTGAATTACGGCCTGCTGAACAATCTGGTG
G
