>Addgene plasmid #64222 | pU6-(BbsI)_CBh-Cas9-T2A-mcherry-P2A-Ad4E4orf6 | addgene partial sequence | sequence record 155747 | pCBhProF2 5'-agggtttaagggatggttgg-3'
AATCACTTTTTTTCAGGTTGGACCGGTGCCACCATGGACTATAAGGACCACGACGGAGACTACAAGGATC
ATGATATTGATTACAAAGACGATGACGATAAGATGGCCCCAAAGAAGAAGCGGAAGGTCGGTATCCACGG
AGTCCCAGCAGCCGACAAGAAGTACAGCATCGGCCTGGACATCGGCACCAACTCTGTGGGCTGGGCCGTG
ATCACCGACGAGTACAAGGTGCCCAGCAAGAAATTCAAGGTGCTGGGCAACACCGACCGGCACAGCATCA
AGAAGAACCTGATCGGAGCCCTGCTGTTCGACAGCGGCGAAACAGCCGAGGCCACCCGGCTGAAGAGAAC
CGCCAGAAGAAGATACACCAGACGGAAGAACCGGATCTGCTATCTGCAAGAGATCTTCAGCAACGAGATG
GCCAAGGTGGACGACAGCTTCTTCCACAGACTGGAAGAGTCCTTCCTGGTGGAAGAGGATAAGAAGCACG
AGCGGCACCCCATCTTCGGCAACATCGTGGACGAGGTGGCCTACCACGAGAAGTACCCCACCATCTACCA
CCTGAGAAAGAAACTGGTGGACAGCACCGACAAGGCCGACCTGCGGCTGATCTATCTGGCCCTGGCCCAC
ATGATCAAGTTCCGGGGCCACTTCCTGATCGAGGGCGACCTGAACCCCGACAACAGCGACGTGGACAAGC
TGTTCATCCAGCTGGTGCAGACCTACAACCAGCTGTTCGAGGAAAACCCC
