[The description below was written by a language model from this plasmid's Addgene catalogue record.]
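Description:
pU6-(BbsI)_CBh-Cas9-T2A-mcherry-P2A-Ad4E4orf6 is an all-in-one mammalian CRISPR expression plasmid built on the pU6-(BbsI)_CBh-Cas9-T2A-mCherry backbone, which belongs to the pX330 family of vectors. It is a high-copy plasmid propagated in E. coli under ampicillin selection. The record does not list a mammalian selection marker or name the replication origin.

The plasmid carries two expression units. A U6 (RNA polymerase III) promoter drives a single-guide RNA cassette. The CBh promoter drives one long open reading frame encoding Streptococcus pyogenes Cas9 with an N-terminal 3xFLAG tag and nuclear localisation signals at both ends, followed by T2A, mCherry, P2A and a mammalian codon-optimised adenovirus serotype 4 E4orf6 gene. The two 2A peptides cause ribosomal skipping, so Cas9, the red fluorescent reporter and E4orf6 are made as separate proteins from one transcript. mCherry fluorescence therefore marks transfected cells that also express the nuclease and the viral protein. The mCherry-E4orf6 segment was inserted between the NheI and EcoRI sites of the parent plasmid by Gibson assembly.

The associated publication concerns raising the efficiency of homology-directed repair in Cas9-mediated precise genome editing of mammalian cells, and co-expression of Ad4 E4orf6 serves that aim. The record itself does not describe the mechanism.

Despite the name, the BbsI sites downstream of U6 cannot be used for direct guide cloning, because the Ad4 coding sequence also contains BbsI sites. Guides must instead be precloned in a related pX330-derived plasmid, and the U6-sgRNA cassette is then transferred as a PvuI-XbaI fragment of about 1.7 kb.
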