Addgene plasmid #64222: pU6-(BbsI)_CBh-Cas9-T2A-mcherry-P2A-Ad4E4orf6
Purpose: Expression vector for sgRNA and for Expression of Cas9 linked via T2A to mCherry linked to the Ad4 E4orf6 gene via P2A
Depositing lab: Ralf Kuehn. Depositing organization: Max-Delbrueck-Centrum fuer Molekulare Medizin (MDC). Publication: Increasing the efficiency of homology-directed repair for CRISPR-Cas9-induced precise gene editing in mammalian cells. Chu VT, Weber T, Wefers B, Wurst W, Sander S, Rajewsky K, Kuhn R. Nat Biotechnol. 2015 Mar 24. doi: 10.1038/nbt.3198. PubMed 25803306.
Backbone
  Vector backbone: pU6-(BbsI)_CBh-Cas9-T2A-mCherry
  Backbone manufacturer: Kuhn lab (Addgene plasmid # 64324)
  Modifications to backbone: Mammalian codon–optimized sequence encoding the adenoviral serotype 4 E4orf6 protein and mCherry was cloned into the NheI & EcoRI sites of the CRISPR/Cas9-T2A-mCherry plasmid by Gibson assembly.
  Vector type: Mammalian Expression, CRISPR
Growth in bacteria
  Bacterial resistance: Ampicillin, 100 μg/mL
  Growth temperature: 37°C
  Growth strain: DH5alpha
  Copy number: High Copy
Gene/Insert 1
  Gene/Insert name: Cas9 (alt name: 3xFLAG-NLS-Cas9-NLS-T2A-mCherry-P2A-E4orf6)
  Species: Streptococcus pyogenes
  Insert size (bp): 4500
  GenBank ID: NC_002737.1
  Promoter: CBh
  Tag / fusion protein: 3xFLAG (N terminal on insert); NLS (N terminal on insert); NLS (C terminal on insert); T2A-mCherry-P2A-E4orf6 (C terminal on insert)
  Cloning method: Unknown
  Sequencing primers: 5′ pCBhPro-F (5'-agggatggttggttggtggg-3') for Cas9
Gene/Insert 2
  Gene/Insert name: sgRNA cassette
  Promoter: U6
  Cloning method: Restriction Enzyme; 5′ cloning site see comments and supplemental documents (unknown if destroyed); 3′ cloning site see comments and supplemental documents (unknown if destroyed)
  Sequencing primers: 5′ hU6-F (5'-GAGGGCCTATTTCCCATGATT-3')
Terms and licenses: Academic/Nonprofit Terms; Industry Terms: Not Available to Industry
Depositor comments: Please note that due to the presence of BbsI sites in the Ad4 coding regions it is NOT possible to directly clone new sgRNA sequences into the BbsI sites downstream of the U6 promoter. Therefore, precloned U6-sgRNA cassettes, isolated as 1.7 kb PvuI-XbaI fragments from pU6-(BbsI)_CBh-Cas9-T2A-BFP (plasmid# 64323) or pU6-(BbsI)_CBh-Cas9-T2A-mCherry (plasmid# 64324) of this deposit, or any other plasmid derived from pX330 (plasmid# 42230), must be ligated into the PvuI-XbaI digested backbone of this Ad4 containing plasmid.
How to cite: pU6-(BbsI)_CBh-Cas9-T2A-mcherry-P2A-Ad4E4orf6 was a gift from Ralf Kuehn (Addgene plasmid # 64222 ; http://n2t.net/addgene:64222 ; RRID:Addgene_64222)
